>Addgene plasmid #43113 | I-GCCG | depositor partial sequence | sequence record 58378 | I-GCCG sequence 424 bps
CGTCTCCTGACCCCAGAGCAGGTCGTGGCAATCGCGAGCAATAACGGCGGAAAACAGGCTTTGGAAACGG
TGCAGAGGCTCCTTCCAGTGCTGTGCCAAGCGCACGGACTCACCCCAGAGCAGGTCGTGGCGATCGCAAG
CCACGACGGAGGAAAGCAAGCCTTGGAAACAGTACAGAGGCTGTTGCCTGTGCTGTGCCAAGCGCACGGC
CTCACCCCAGAGCAGGTCGTGGCGATCGCAAGCCACGACGGAGGAAAGCAAGCCTTGGAAACAGTACAGA
GGCTGTTGCCTGTGCTGTGCCAAGCGCACGGATTAACCCCAGAGCAGGTCGTGGCAATCGCGAGCAATAA
CGGCGGAAAACAGGCTTTGGAAACGGTGCAGAGGCTCCTTCCAGTGCTGTGCCAAGCGCACGGCTTAAGA
GACG
