>Addgene plasmid #43113 | I-GCCG | addgene partial sequence | sequence record 60345 | M13-F20 5'-TGTAAAACGACGGCCAGT-3'
CTATAGGGCGAATTGGGCCCTCTAGATGCATGCTCGAGCGGCCGCCAGTGTGATGGATATCTGCAGAATT
CGCCCTTGCCGTCCTAGCGCGTCTCCTGACCCCAGAGCAGGTCGTGGCAATCGCGAGCAATAACGGCGGA
AAACAGGCTTTGGAAACGGTGCAGAGGCTCCTTCCAGTGCTGTGCCAAGCGCACGGACTCACCCCAGAGC
AGGTCGTGGCGATCGCAAGCCACGACGGAGGAAAGCAAGCCTTGGAAACAGTACAGAGGCTGTTGCCTGT
GCTGTGCCAAGCGCACGGCCTCACCCCAGAGCAGGTCGTGGCGATCGCAAGCCACGACGGAGGAAAGCAA
GCCTTGGAAACAGTACAGAGGCTGTTGCCTGTGCTGTGCCAAGCGCACGGATTAACCCCAGAGCAGGTCG
TGGCAATCGCGAGCAATAACGGCGGAAAACAGGCTTTGGAAACGGTGCAGAGGCTCCTTCCAGTGCTGTG
CCAAGCGCACGGCTTAAGAGACGTGGGCACAGGAAAGAAGGGCGAATTCCAGCACACTGGCGGCCGTTAC
TAGTGGATCCGAGCTCGGTACCAAGCTTGATGCATAGCTTGAGTATTCTATAGTGTCACCTAAATAGCTT
GGCGTAATCATGGTCATAGCTGTTTCCTGTGTGAAATTGTTATCCGCTCACAATTCCACACAACATACGA
GCCGGAAGCATAAAGTGTAAAGCCTGGGGTGCCTAATGAGTGAGCTAACTCACATTAATTGCGTTGCGCT
CACTGCCCGCTTTCCAGTCGGGAAACCTGTCGTGCCAGCTGCATTAATGAATCGGCCAACGCGCGGGGAG
AGGCGGTTTGCGTATTGGGCGCTCTTCCGCTTCCTCGCTCACTGACTCGCTGCGCTCGGTCGTTCGGCTG
CGGCGAGCGGTATCAGCTCACTCAAAGGCGGTAATACGG
