[The description below was written by a language model from this plasmid's Addgene catalogue record.]
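Description:
I-GCCG is a bacterial cloning plasmid built on the Invitrogen pCRII-TOPO backbone (about 4 kb without insert), carrying a 424 bp synthetic insert introduced by TOPO cloning. It is maintained as a high-copy plasmid in E. coli and is selectable with both ampicillin and kanamycin, reflecting the two resistance markers present on this backbone. The insert sits between the T7 and M13-reverse priming sites of the vector, which are the sites listed for sequence verification. No feature table accompanies the record, so the exact positions of the origin, markers and insert boundaries are not documented here.

The record identifies the insert only by its name and as synthetic, but it associates the plasmid with a TALEN genome-editing system developed for generating human stem cell-based disease models. In that context, the name and insert size are consistent with a pre-assembled block of four TALE repeat modules, each roughly 100 bp and specifying one base of the target through its repeat-variable diresidue, here reading G-C-C-G. The "I" prefix plausibly denotes the position the block occupies in a hierarchical assembly scheme. This interpretation is an inference rather than something the record states.

The plasmid contains no eukaryotic promoter or expression cassette according to the record and is not an expression construct itself. It appears to serve as a library component, a source of a defined DNA fragment to be excised or amplified and joined with other multimer blocks into a full TALE DNA-binding array in a separate nuclease expression vector.
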