Addgene plasmid #43113: I-GCCG
Depositing lab: Chad Cowan & Kiran Musunuru. Depositing organization: Harvard University. Publication: A TALEN Genome-Editing System for Generating Human Stem Cell-Based Disease Models. Ding Q, Lee YK, Schaefer EA, Peters DT, Veres A, Kim K, Kuperwasser N, Motola DL, Meissner TB, Hendriks WT, Trevisan M, Gupta RM, Moisan A, Banks E, Friesen M, Schinzel RT, Xia F, Tang A, Xia Y, Figueroa E, Wann A, Ahfeldt T, Daheron L, Zhang F, Rubin LL, Peng LF, Chung RT, Musunuru K, Cowan CA. Cell Stem Cell. 2012 Dec 12. pii: S1934-5909(12)00645-5. doi: 10.1016/j.stem.2012.11.011. PubMed 23246482.
Backbone
  Vector backbone: pCRII-TOPO
  Backbone manufacturer: Invitrogen
  Backbone size w/o insert (bp): 3973
  Vector type: Bacterial Cloning
Growth in bacteria
  Bacterial resistance: Ampicillin and Kanamycin, 100 & 50 μg/mL
  Growth temperature: 37°C
  Growth strain: Top10
  Copy number: High Copy
Gene/Insert
  Gene/Insert name: I-GCCG
  Species: Synthetic
  Insert size (bp): 424
  Cloning method: TOPO Cloning
  Sequencing primers: 5′ T7; 3′ M13-rev
Terms and licenses: Academic/Nonprofit Terms; Industry Terms: Not Available to Industry
How to cite: I-GCCG was a gift from Chad Cowan & Kiran Musunuru (Addgene plasmid # 43113 ; http://n2t.net/addgene:43113 ; RRID:Addgene_43113)
